>Addgene plasmid #173517 | pICSL86977OD:PITG_06099 | addgene full sequence | sequence record 342195 | Addgene NGS Result
GAACAGGTCTAGGAGGAACAGGAAGAGAGAAATCAAGCTGCCAGAATCCCACATCATGCCAATTTCCATG
TTTGAAACCAGCAGCTCTAAGCATTCCCCTAGGAGCATAACCAAGAGCCTCATGCATCCTCACAGAAGGA
TCATTAGGAAGTCCAATCACAGCAACCACAGACTTGAAACCCTGAGCCTCCAAAGACTTCAAAAGATGAG
TGTAAAGAGTAGATCCAAGACCAGTTCTTTGATGCCTAGGAGACACGTAAACAGTAGACTCAGCAGTCCA
ATCGTAAGCATTCCTAGCCTTCCAAGGACCAGCATAAGCAATACCAGCCACTTCACCATCCACTTCAGCA
ACAAGCCAAGGATACCTCTCTCTAAGCCTCACAAGATCATCAGTCCACTCTTGTGGTTCTTGAGGCTCAG
TCCTGAAATTCACAGTAGAAGTCTCAATGTAATGATTCACAATAGTGCACACAGCAGGCATATCAGCCTC
AGTAGCCCTTCTAATATCAGCAGGCCTTCTTTCAGGAGACATGCGAAACGATCCAGATCCGGTGCAGATT
ATTTGGATTGAGAGTGAATATGAGACTCTAATTGGATACCGAGGGGAATTTATGGAACGTCAGTGGAGCA
TTTTGACAAGAAATATTTGCTAGCTGATAGTGACCTTAGGCGACTTTTGAACGCGCAATAATGGTTTCTG
ACGTATGTGCTTAGCTCATTAAACTCCAGAAACCCGCGGCTGAGTGGCTCCTTCAACGTTGCGGTTCTGT
CAGTTCCAAACGTAAAACGGCTTGTCCCGCGTCATCGGCGGGGGTCATAACGTGACTCCCTTAATTCTCC
GCTCCGGATCCGAATTCGGCACAGAGTGTTCAACCCCAGTACATTAAAAACGTCCGCAATGTGTTATTAA
GTTGTCTAAGCGTCAATTTGTTTACACCACAATATATCCTGCCACCAGCCAGCCAACAGCTCCCCGACCG
GCAGCTCGGCACAAAATCACCACTCGATACAGGCAGCCCATCAACCATGACTACTGTCCGGTCCAACAGA
TCCGAGCAGGAACCGTAAAAAGGCCGCGTTGCTGGCGTTTTTCCATAGGCTCCGCCCCCCTGACGAGCAT
CACAAAAATCGACGCTCAAGTCAGAGGTGGCGAAACCCGACAGGACTATAAAGATACCAGGCGTTTCCCC
CTGGAAGCTCCCTCGTGCGCTCTCCTGTTCCGACCCTGCCGCTTACCGGATACCTGTCCGCCTTTCTCCC
TTCGGGAAGCGTGGCGCTTTCTCATAGCTCACGCTGTAGGTATCTCAGTTCGGTGTAGGTCGTTCGCTCC
AAGCTGGGCTGTGTGCACGAACCCCCCGTTCAGCCCGACCGCTGCGCCTTATCCGGTAACTATCGTCTTG
AGTCCAACCCGGTAAGACACGACTTATCGCCACTGGCAGCAGCCACTGGTAACAGGATTAGCAGAGCGAG
GTATGTAGGCGGTGCTACAGAGTTCTTGAAGTGGTGGCCTAACTACGGCTACACTAGAAGAACAGTATTT
GGTATCTGCGCTCTGCTGAAGCCAGTTACCTTCGGAAAAAGAGTTGGTAGCTCTTGATCCGGCAAACAAA
CCACCGCTGGTAGCGGTGGTTTTTTTGTTTGCAAGCAGCAGATTACGCGCAGAAAAAAAGGATCTCAAGA
AGATCCTTTGATCTTTTCTACGGGGTCTGACGCTCAGTGGAACGAAAACTCACGTTAAGGGATTTTGGTC
ATGAGATTATCAAAAAGGATCTTCACCTAGATCCTTTTAAATTAAAAATGAAGTTTTAAATCAATCTAAA
GTATATATGAGTAAACTTGGTCTGACAGCTAAAACAATTCATCCAGTAAAATATAATATTTTATTTTCTC
CCAATCAGGCTTGATCCCCAGTAAGTCAAAAAATAGCTCGACATACTGTTCTTCCCCGATATCCTCCCTG
AGCGACCGGACGCAGAAGGCAATGTCATACCACTTGTCCGCCCTGCCGCTTCTCCCAAGATCAATAAAGC
CACTTACTTTGCCATCTTTCACAAAGATGTTGCTGTCTCCCAGGTCGCCGTGGGAAAAGACAAGTTCCTC
TTCGGGCTTTTCCGTCTTTAAAAAATCATACAGCTCGCGCGGATCTTTAAATGGAGTGTCCTCTTCCCAG
TTTTCGCAATCCACATCGGCCAGATCGTTATTCAGTAAGTAATCCAATTCGGCTAAGCGGCTGTCTAAGC
TATTCGTATAGGGACAATCCGATATGTCGATGGAGTGAAAGAGCCTGATGCACTCCGCATACAGCTCGAT
AATCTTTTCAGGGCTTTGTTCATCTTCATACTCTTCCGAGCAAAGGACGCCATCGGCCTCACTCATGAGC
AGATTGCTCCAGCCATCATGCCGTTCAAAGTGCAGGACCTTTGGAACAGGCAGCTTTCCTTCCAGCCATA
GCATCATGTCCTTTTCCCGTTCCACATCATAGGTGGTCCCTTTATACCGGCTGTCCGTCATTTTTAAATA
TAGGTTTTCATTTTCTCCCACCAGCTTATATACCTTAGCAGGAGACATTCCTTCCGTATCTTTTACGCAG
CGGTATTTTTCGATCAGTTTTTTCAATTCCGGTGATATTCTCATTTTAGCCATACTCTTCCTTTTTCAAT
ATTATTGAAGCATTTATCAGGGTTATTGTCTCATGAGCGGATACATATTTGAATGTATTTAGAAAAATAA
ACAAATAGGGGTTCCGCGCACTCGGAGCCTTGATGTGGGCGCTTTTTGCAGCTGTTCGGCTGTGCGCTGG
CCAGACAGTTATGCACAGGCCAGGCGGGTTTTAAGAGTTTTAATAAGTTTTAAAGAGTTTTAGGCGGAAA
AATCGCCTTTTTTCTCTTTTATATCAGTCACTTACATGTGTGACCGGTTCCCAATGTACGGCTTTGGGTT
CCCAATGTACGGGTTCCGGTTCCCAATGTACGGCTTTGGGTTCCCAATGTACGTGCTATCCACAGGAAAG
AAGCTTTTTCGACCTTTTTCCCCTGCTAGGGCAATTTGCCCTAGCATCTGCTCCGTACATTAGGAACCGG
CGGATGCTTCGCCCTCGATCAGGTTGCGGTAGCGCATGACTAGGATCGGGCCAGCCTGCCCCGCCTCCTC
CTTCAAATCGTACTCCGGCAGGTCATTTGACCCGATCAGCTTGCGCACGGTGAAACAGAACTTCTTGAAC
TCTCCGGCGCTGCCACTGCGTTCGTAGATCGTCTTGAACAACCATCTGGCTTCTGCCTTGCCTGCGGCGC
GGCGTGCCAGGCGGTAGAGAAAACGGCCGATGCCGGGATCGATCAAAAAGTAATCGGGGTGAACCGTCAG
CACGTCCGGGTTCTTGCCTTCTGTGATCTCGCGGTACATCCAATCAGCTAGCTCGATCTCGATGTACTCC
GGCCGCCCGGTTTCGCTCTTTACGATCTTGTAGCGGCTAATCAAGGCTTCACCCTCGGATACCGTCACCA
GGCGGCCGTTCTTGGCCTTCTTCGTACGCTGCATGGCAACGTGCGTGGTGTTTAACCGAATGCAGGTTTC
TACCAGGTCGTCTTTCTGCTTTCCGCCATCGGCTCGCCGGCAGAACTTGAGTACGTCCGCAACGTGTGGA
CGGAACACGCGGCCGGGCTTGTCTCCCTTCCCTTCCCGGTATCGGTTCATGGATTCGGTTAGATGGGAAA
CCGCCATCAGTACCAGGTCGTAATCCCACACACTGGCCATGCCGGCCGGCCCTGCGGAAACCTCTACGTG
CCCGTCTGGAAGCTCGTAGCGGATCACCTCGCCAGCTCGTCGGTCACGCTTCGACAGACGGAAAACGGCC
ACGTCCATGATGCTGCGACTATCGCGGGTGCCCACGTCATAGAGCATCGGAACGAAAAAATCTGGTTGCT
CGTCGCCCTTGGGCGGCTTCCTAATCGACGACGCACCGGCTGCCGGCGGTTGCCGGGATTCTTTGCGGAT
TCGATCAGCGGCCGCTTGCCACGATTCACCGGGGCGTGCTTCTGCCTCGATGCGTTGCCGCTGGGCGGCC
TGCGCGGCCTTCAACTTCTCCACCAGGTCATCACCCAGCGCCGCGCCGATTTGTACCGGGCCGGATGGTT
TGCGACCGCTCACGCCGATTCCTCGGGCTTGGGGGTTCCAGTGCCATTGCAGGGCCGGCAGACAACCCAG
CCGCTTACGCCTGGCCAACCGCCCGTTCCTCCACACATGGGGCATTCCACGGCGTCGGTGCCTGGTTGTT
CTTGATTTTCCATGCCGCCTCCTTTAGCCGCTAAAATTCATCTACTCATTTATTCATTTGCTCATTTACT
CTGGTAGCTGCGCGATGTATTCAGATAGCAGCTCGGTAATGGTCTTGCCTTGGCGTACCGCGTACATCTT
CAGCTTGGTGTGATCCTCCGCCGGCAACTGAAAGTTGACCCGCTTCATGGCTGGCGTGTCTGCCAGGCTG
GCCAACGTTGCAGCCTTGCTGCTGCGTGCGCTCGGACGGCCGGCACTTAGCGTGTTTGTGCTTTTGCTCA
TTTTCTCTTTACCTCATTAACTCAAATGAGTTTTGATTTAATTTCAGCGGCCAGCGCCTGGACCTCGCGG
GCAGCGTCGCCCTCGGGTTCTGATTCAAGAACGGTTGTGCCGGCGGCGGCAGTGCCTGGGTAGCTCACGC
GCTGCGTGATACGGGACTCAAGAATGGGCAGCTCGTACCCGGCCAGCGCCTCGGCAACCTCACCGCCGAT
GCGCGTGCCTTTGATCGCCCGCGACACGACAAAGGCCGCTTGTAGCCTTCCATCCGTGACCTCAATGCGC
TGCTTAACCAGCTCCACCAGGTCGGCGGTGGCCCATATGTCGTAAGGGCTTGGCTGCACCGGAATCAGCA
CGAAGTCGGCTGCCTTGATCGCGGACACAGCCAAGTCCGCCGCCTGGGGCGCTCCGTCGATCACTACGAA
GTCGCGCCGGCCGATGGCCTTCACGTCGCGGTCAATCGTCGGGCGGTCGATGCCGACAACGGTTAGCGGT
TGATCTTCCCGCACGGCCGCCCAATCGCGGGCACTGCCCTGGGGATCGGAATCGACTAACAGAACATCGG
CCCCGGCGAGTTGCAGGGCGCGGGCTAGATGGGTTGCGATGGTCGTCTTGCCTGACCCGCCTTTCTGGTT
AAGTACAGCGATAACCTTCATGCGTTCCCCTTGCGTATTTGTTTATTTACTCATCGCATCATATACGCAG
CGACCGCATGACGCAAGCTGTTTTACTCAAATACACATCACCTTTTTAGACGGCGGCGCTCGGTTTCTTC
AGCGGCCAAGCTGGCCGGCCAGGCCGCCAGCTTGGCATCAGACAAACCGGCCAGGATTTCATGCAGCCGC
ACGGCTGACTCCCGAGGGGAACCCTGTGGTTGGCATGCACATACAAATGGACGAACGGATAAACCTTTTC
ACGCCCTTTTAAATATCCGATTATTCTAATAAACGCTCTTTTCTCTTAGGTTTACCCGCCAATATATCCT
GTCAAACACTGATAGTTTAAACGGATCACTTCGTGTCCCTCGGTCACATGTGCATCCTCTAGTAGCGGTC
CTGCTGAGCCTCGACATGTTGTCGCAAAATTCGCCCTGGACCCGCCCAACGATTTGTCGTCACTGTCAAG
GTTTGACCTGCACTTCATTTGGGGCCCACATACACCAAAAAAATGCTGCATAATTCTCGGGGCAGCAAGT
CGGTTACCCGGCCGCCGTGCTGGACCGGGTTGAATGGTGCCCGTAACTTTCGGTAGAGCGGACGGCCAAT
ACTCAACTTCAAGGAATCTCACCCATGCGCGCCGGCGGGGAACCGGAGTTCCCTTCAGTGAGCGTTATTA
GTTCGCCGCTCGGTGTGTCGTAGATACTAGCCCCTGGGGCACTTTTGAAATTTGAATAAGATTTATGTAA
TCAGTCTTTTAGGTTTGACCGGTTCTGCCGCTTTTTTTAAAATTGGATTTGTAATAATAAAACGCAATTG
TTTGTTATTGTGGCGCTCTATCATAGATGTCGCTATAAACCTATTCAGCACAATATATTGTTTTCATTTT
AATATTGTACATATAAGTAGTAGGGTACAATCAGTAAATTGAACGGAGAATATTATTCATAAAAATACGA
TAGTAACGGGTGATATATTCATTAGAATGAACCGAAACCGGCGGTAAGGATCTGAGCTACACATGCTCAG
GTTTTTTACAACGTGCACAACAGAATTGAAAGCAAATATCATGCGATCATAGGCTTCTCGCATATCTCAT
TAAAGCAGGACAAGCTCAGAAGTCCTCAGCCTTGCAGAACTCCTCCTTCCTGTTCTCGTAGTAAGAGCAG
TGGTCCTCGTAGTAGTCCACGTATCCAGTGTACACAGACCTCTTGATAGGGTTGATAGTGTCAGCAGTCA
ACTCCAAGTCCCTCCTCACGTCCAAAGGAGTCATGTGGTGCTGGAACCACCAGTAGTACCTAGGCTGGTT
AGAAGTCTGGATCAAAGAGAACATTGTATCGATAATTGTAAATGTAATTGTAATGTTGTTTGTTGTTTGT
TGTTGTTGGTAATTGTTGTAAAAATGAGCTCTTATACTCGAGCGTGTCCTCTCCAAATGAAATGAACTTC
CTTATATAGAGGAAGGGTCTTGCGAAGGATAGTGGGATTGTGCGTCATCCCTTACGTCAGTGGAGATGTC
ACATCAATCCACTTGCTTTGTAGACGTGGTTGGAACCTCTTCTTTTTCCACGATGCTCCTCGTGGGTGGG
GGTCCATCTTTGGGACCACTGTCGGCAGAGAGATCTTGAATGATAGCCTTTCCTTTATCGCAATGATGGC
ATTTGTAGGAGCCACCTTCCTTTTCTACTGTCCTTTCGATGAAGTGACAGATAGCTGGGCAATGGAATCC
GAGGAGGTTTCCCGAAATTATCCTTTGTTGAAAAGTCTCAATAGCCCTTTGATCTTCTGAGACTGTATCT
TTGACATTTTTGGAGTAGACCAGAGTGTCGTGCTCCACCATGTTGACGAAGATTTTCTTCTTGTCATTGA
GTCGTAAAAGACTCTGTATGAACTGTTCGCCAGTCTTGACGGCGAGTTCTGTTAGATCCTCGATTTGAAT
CTTAGACTCCATGCATGGCCTTAGATTCAGTAGGAACTACCTTTTTAGAGACTCCAATCTCTATTACTTG
CCTTGGTTTATGAAGCAAGCCTTGAATCGTCCATACTGGAATAGTACTTCTGATCTTGAGAAATATGTCT
TTCTCTGTGTTCTTGATGCAATTAGTCCTGAATCTTTTGACTGCATCTTTAACCTTCTTGGGAAGGTATT
TGATCTCCTGGAGATTGTTACTCGGGTAGATCGTCTTGATGAGACTTGCTGCGTAGGCCTCTCTAACCAT
CTGTGGGTCAGCATTCTTTCTGAAATTGAAGAGGCTAACCTTCTCATTATCAGTGGTGAACATAGTGTCG
TCACCTTCACCTTCGAACTTCCTTCCTAGATCGTAAAGATAGAGGAAATCGTCCATTGTAATCTCCGGGG
CAAAGGAGATCTCTTTTGGGGCTGGATCACTGCTGGGCCTTTTGGTTCCTAGCGTGAGCCAGTGGGCTTT
TTGCTTTGGTGGGCTTGTTAGGGCCTTAGCAAAGCTCTTGGGCTTGAGTTGAGCTTCTCCTTTGGGGATG
AAGTTCAACCTGTCTGTTTGCTGACTTGTTGTGTACGCGTCAGCTGCTGCTCTTGCCTCTGTAATAGTGG
CAAATTTCTTGTGTGCAACTCCGGGAACGCCGTTTGTTGCCGCCTTTGTACAACCCCAGTCATCGTATAT
ACCGGCATGTGGACCGTTATACACAACGTAGTAGTTGATATGAGGGTGTTGAATACCCGATTCTGCTCTG
AGAGGAGCAACTGTGCTGTTAAGCTCAGATTTTTGTGGGATTGGAATTCCTCCAAGCTTGAATTCTTGCA
GCGCTCCAATTCAGCAAGCGTCGATCTAGTAACATAGATGACACCGCGCGCGATAATTTATCCTAGTTTG
CGCGCTATATTTTGTTTTCTATCGCGTATTAAATGTATAATTGCGGGACTCTAATCATAAAAACCCATCT
CATAAATAACGTCATGCATTACATGTTAATTATTACATGCTTAACGTAATTCAACAGAAATTATATGATA
ATCATCGCAAGACCGGCAACAGGATTCAATCTTAAGAAACTTTATTGCCAAATGTTTGAACGATCTGCTT
GACTCTAGATCCAGAGTCCCGCTCAAATCTCAGTCACAGGAA
Features (pLannotate 1.2.2; 17 found; start..end, strand, type, name):
    553..735     -  promoter       NOS promoter: nopaline synthase promoter NOS promoter
    930..954     -  misc_feature   LB T-DNA repeat: left border repeat from nopaline C58 T-DNA
   1090..1678    -  rep_origin     ori: high-copy-number ColE1/pMB1/pBR322/pUC origin of replication
   1849..2643    -  CDS            KanR: aminoglycoside phosphotransferase; aphA-3; confers resistance to kanamycin
   2644..2748    -  promoter       AmpR promoter: bla
   2810..3004    -  rep_origin     pVS1 oriV: origin of replication for the Pseudomonas plasmid pVS1 (Heeb et al., 2000)
   3070..4143    -  CDS            pVS1 RepA: replication protein from the Pseudomonas plasmid pVS1 (Heeb et al., 2000)
   4572..5201    -  CDS            pVS1 StaA: stability protein from the Pseudomonas plasmid pVS1 (Heeb et al., 2000)
   5510..5534    -  misc_feature   RB T-DNA repeat: right border repeat from nopaline C58 T-DNA
   5601..6308    -  terminator     OCS terminator: octopine synthase terminator
   6319..6531    -  CDS            PexRD50 (fragment): RD50_PHYIT - Experimental evidence at transcript level: Swiss-Prot protein existence level 2. Effector that enhances P.infestans colonization of Nicotiana benthamiana leaves. From Phytophthora infestans (strain T30-4) (Potato late blight fungus).
   6543..6596    -  misc_feature   TMV Ω: translational enhancer from the tobacco mosaic virus 5'-leader sequence (Gallie et al., 1988)
   6625..6970    -  promoter       CaMV 35S promoter: strong constitutive promoter from cauliflower mosaic virus
   6627..6673    -  promoter       minimal CaMV 35S promoter: minimal 35S promoter from cauliflower mosaic virus
   7154..7960    -  CDS            IBMP_CAMVB (fragment): Experimental evidence at protein level: Swiss-Prot protein existence level 1. Enhances the ribosomal termination-reinitiation event leading to the translation of major open reading frames on the polycistronic viral RNAs. From Cauliflower mosaic virus (strain Bari 1) (CaMV).
   8003..8255    -  terminator     NOS terminator: nopaline synthase terminator and poly(A) signal
   8286..532     -  CDS            bar (across the origin): PAT_STRHY - Experimental evidence at protein level: Swiss-Prot protein existence level 1. Inactivates phosphinothricin (PPT) by transfer of an acetyl group from acetyl CoA. Can also acetylate demethylphosphinothricin but not PTT or glutamate. This enzyme is an effector of phosphinothricin tripeptide (PTT or bialaphos) resistance. From Streptomyces hygroscopicus. Introduced by genetic manipulation and expressed in glufosinate-tolerant maize by Dekalb Genetics.
