[The description below was written by a language model from this plasmid's Addgene catalogue record and pLannotate feature annotations shown in this document.]
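Description:
pICSL86977OD:PITG_06099 is a plant binary expression vector built on the pICSL86977OD backbone. It is designed to be moved into Agrobacterium and used to transiently express a Phytophthora infestans protein in plant leaves by agro-infiltration. The backbone carries a high-copy ColE1/pUC-type origin for propagation in E. coli, together with the pVS1 replication and stability functions (oriV, RepA, StaA) that maintain the plasmid in Agrobacterium. Bacterial selection is by kanamycin, through an aphA-3 aminoglycoside phosphotransferase gene driven by the bla promoter.

Two cassettes lie between the nopaline-type left and right T-DNA border repeats. The expression cassette places the insert, PITG_06099 from P. infestans strain T30-4, under the strong constitutive CaMV 35S promoter. The tobacco mosaic virus Ω leader follows as a translational enhancer, and the octopine synthase terminator closes the unit. The annotation matches this short coding region to a fragment of the effector PexRD50, which is reported to enhance P. infestans colonization of Nicotiana benthamiana. No epitope tag or reporter is annotated.

The second cassette sits next to the left border and consists of the NOS promoter, the bar gene (phosphinothricin acetyltransferase) and the NOS terminator. It provides Basta/glufosinate resistance as a plant selectable marker. A CaMV-derived stretch upstream of the core 35S promoter is annotated as a fragment of a viral open reading frame and probably reflects extended promoter sequence rather than an expressed gene.

The sequenced record is 8,302 nt, which is smaller than the catalogue backbone size of 8,678 bp. The record does not explain the difference or identify the cloning sites. One possible reason is that the insert replaced a backbone segment during cloning.
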