Addgene plasmid #173517: pICSL86977OD:PITG_06099
Purpose: This is a binary plasmid that can be transferred into Agrobacterium and used to transiently express the protein encoded by the insert in plants by agro-infiltration.
Depositing lab: Sophien Kamoun. Depositing organization: Sainsbury Laboratory, Norwich. Publication: Plant pathogens convergently evolved to counteract redundant nodes of an NLR immune receptor network. Derevnina L, Contreras MP, Adachi H, Upson J, Vergara Cruces A, Xie R, Sklenar J, Menke FLH, Mugford ST, MacLean D, Ma W, Hogenhout SA, Goverse A, Maqbool A, Wu CH, Kamoun S. PLoS Biol. 2021 Aug 23;19(8):e3001136. doi: 10.1371/journal.pbio.3001136. PubMed 34424903.
Backbone
  Vector backbone: pICSL86977OD
  Backbone manufacturer: Youles SynBio plasmids
  Backbone size w/o insert (bp): 8678
  Vector type: Plant Expression
  Selectable markers: Basta
Growth in bacteria
  Bacterial resistance: Kanamycin, 50 μg/mL
  Growth temperature: 37°C
  Growth strain: DH5alpha
  Copy number: High Copy
Gene/Insert
  Gene/Insert name: PITG_06099_T30-4
  Species: Phytophthora infestans
  Promoter: 35S
  Cloning method: Restriction Enzyme; 5′ cloning site unknown (unknown if destroyed); 3′ cloning site unknown (unknown if destroyed)
Terms and licenses: Academic/Nonprofit Terms; Industry Terms: Not Available to Industry
How to cite: pICSL86977OD:PITG_06099 was a gift from Sophien Kamoun (Addgene plasmid # 173517 ; http://n2t.net/addgene:173517 ; RRID:Addgene_173517)
